Addgene plasmid #163937: L1-Ck1-hs1-l-chlo
Purpose: For integration in the chloroplast trnG_trnfM region: HS1-L, genome position: 40216_ 41843, Genbank accession no. MH635409
Depositing lab: Jim Haseloff. Depositing organization: University of Cambridge. Publication: Systematic tools for reprogramming plant gene expression in a simple model, Marchantia polymorpha. Sauret-Gueto S, Frangedakis E, Silvestri L, Rebmann M, Tomaselli M, Markel K, Delmans M, West A, Patron NJ, Haseloff J. ACS Synth Biol. 2020 Mar 12. doi: 10.1021/acssynbio.9b00511. PubMed 32163700.
Backbone
  Vector backbone: pCk1
  Vector type: Bacterial Expression
Growth in bacteria
  Bacterial resistance: Kanamycin, 50 μg/mL
  Growth temperature: 37°C
  Growth strain: DH5alpha
  Copy number: High Copy
Gene/Insert
  Gene/Insert name: Marchantia polymorpha trnG_trnfM region left homologous sequence
  Species: Other
  Cloning method: Restriction Enzyme; 5′ cloning site Unknown (unknown if destroyed); 3′ cloning site Unknown (unknown if destroyed)
How to cite: L1-Ck1-hs1-l-chlo was a gift from Jim Haseloff (Addgene plasmid # 163937 ; http://n2t.net/addgene:163937 ; RRID:Addgene_163937)
