[The description below was written by a language model from this plasmid's Addgene catalogue record and pLannotate feature annotations shown in this document.]
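Description:
L1-Ck1-hs1-l-chlo is a Level 1 part plasmid from a modular cloning toolkit developed for the liverwort Marchantia polymorpha. It carries the left homology arm (HS1-L) used to target transgenes to the trnG–trnfM region of the chloroplast genome. It is built in the pCk1 backbone, which the feature table shows to be a binary-type vector. A high-copy ColE1/pUC-family origin with the pBR322 bom site and a residual rop fragment supports propagation in E. coli. The pVS1 oriV, RepA and StaA functions would permit replication and stable maintenance in Agrobacterium and related hosts. Selection in bacteria is by kanamycin, through the aph(3')-Ia gene. Although catalogued as a bacterial expression vector, it functions as a cloning and assembly intermediate rather than an expression construct.

The insert lies between nopaline-type left and right T-DNA border repeats and spans roughly 1.6 kb, consistent with the chloroplast genome interval cited in the record. Automated annotation identifies native plastid sequences within it: a fragment of psbC, the psbZ coding sequence and two tRNA genes. One of these is labelled as a selenocysteine tRNA, which is probably a software misassignment of an ordinary plastid tRNA. No promoter, reporter or plant selectable marker is annotated, so the plasmid supplies only flanking homology.

In use, this arm would presumably be combined with a matching right homology arm and the transcription units of interest in a higher-level assembly. Double homologous recombination would then insert the cargo at this plastid locus. The record does not state the restriction sites or the assembly overhangs used.
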