Features (pLannotate 1.2.2; 14 found; start..end, strand, type, name):
     73..112     +  CDS            rop (fragment): Rop protein, which maintains plasmids at low copy number; rop
    214..354     +  misc_feature   bom: basis of mobility region from pBR322
    540..1128    -  rep_origin     ori: high-copy-number ColE1/pMB1/pBR322/pUC origin of replication
   1216..2031    -  CDS            KanR: aminoglycoside phosphotransferase; aph(3')-Ia; confers resistance to kanamycin in bacteria or G418 (Geneticin®) in eukaryotes
   2464..2488    +  misc_feature   LB T-DNA repeat: left border repeat from nopaline C58 T-DNA
   2516..3265    +  CDS            psbC (fragment): PSBC_MARPO - Experimental evidence at protein level: Swiss-Prot protein existence level 1. One of the components of the core complex of photosystem II (PSII). It binds chlorophyll and helps catalyze the primary light- induced photochemical processes of PSII. PSII is a light-driven water:plastoquinone oxidoreductase, using light energy to abstract electrons from H(2)O, generating O(2) and a proton gradient subsequently used for ATP formation. From Marchantia polymorpha (Liverwort) (Marchantia aquatica).
   3389..3477    -  ncRNA          tRNA-Sec: Accession: RF01852 - Selenocysteine transfer RNA
   3653..3838    +  CDS            psbZ: PSBZ_TOBAC - Also known as ycf9. Experimental evidence at protein level: Swiss-Prot protein existence level 1. Controls the interaction of photosystem II (PSII) cores with the light-harvesting antenna. From Nicotiana tabacum (Common tobacco).
   4045..4115    +  ncRNA          tRNA: Accession: RF00005 - tRNA
   4164..4188    +  misc_feature   RB T-DNA repeat: right border repeat from nopaline C58 T-DNA
   4528..4929    +  CDS            Y4CG_SINFN (fragment): Protein inferred from homology: Swiss-Prot protein existence level 3. From Sinorhizobium fredii (strain NBRC 101917 / NGR234).
   5489..6118    +  CDS            pVS1 StaA: stability protein from the Pseudomonas plasmid pVS1 (Heeb et al., 2000)
   6547..7620    +  CDS            pVS1 RepA: replication protein from the Pseudomonas plasmid pVS1 (Heeb et al., 2000)
   7686..7880    +  rep_origin     pVS1 oriV: origin of replication for the Pseudomonas plasmid pVS1 (Heeb et al., 2000)
>Addgene plasmid #163937 | L1-Ck1-hs1-l-chlo | addgene full sequence | sequence record 331899 | Addgene NGS Result
CCAGGCAATCTACCAGGGCGCGGACAAGCCGCGCCGTCGCCACTCGACCGCCGGCGCCCACATCAAGGCA
CCCTGCCTCGCGCGTTTCGGTGATGACGGTGAAAACCTCTGACACATGCAGCTCCCGGTGACGGTCACAG
CTTGTCTGTAAGCGGATGCCGGGAGCAGACAAGCCCGTCAGGGCGCGTCAGCGGGTGTTGGCGGGTGTCG
GGGCGCAGCCATGACCCAGTCACGTAGCGATAGCGGAGTGTATACTGGCTTAACTATGCGGCATCAGAGC
AGATTGTACTGAGAGTGCACCATATGCGGTGTGAAATACCGCACAGATGCGTAAGGAGAAAATACCGCAT
CAGGCGCTCATCCGCTTCCTCGCTCACTGACTCGCTGCGCTCGGTCGTTCGGCTGCGGCGAGCGGTATCA
GCTCACTCAAAGGCGGTAATACGGTTATCCACAGAATCAGGGGATAACGCAGGAAAGAACATGTGAGCAA
AAGGCCAGCAAAAGGCCAGGAACCGTAAAAAGGCCGCGTTGCTGGCGTTTTTCCATAGGCTCCGCCCCCC
TGACGAGCATCACAAAAATCGACGCTCAAGTCAGAGGTGGCGAAACCCGACAGGACTATAAAGATACCAG
GCGTTTCCCCCTGGAAGCTCCCTCGTGCGCTCTCCTGTTCCGACCCTGCCGCTTACCGGATACCTGTCCG
CCTTTCTCCCTTCGGGAAGCGTGGCGCTTTCTCATAGCTCACGCTGTAGGTATCTCAGTTCGGTGTAGGT
CGTTCGCTCCAAGCTGGGCTGTGTGCACGAACCCCCCGTTCAGCCCGACCGCTGCGCCTTATCCGGTAAC
TATCGTCTTGAGTCCAACCCGGTAAGACACGACTTATCGCCACTGGCAGCAGCCACTGGTAACAGGATTA
GCAGAGCGAGGTATGTAGGCGGTGCTACAGAGTTCTTGAAGTGGTGGCCTAACTACGGCTACACTAGAAG
GACAGTATTTGGTATCTGCGCTCTGCTGAAGCCAGTTACCTTCGGAAAAAGAGTTGGTAGCTCTTGATCC
GGCAAACAAACCACCGCTGGTAGCGGTGGTTTTTTTGTTTGCAAGCAGCAGATTACGCGCAGAAAAAAAG
GATCTCAAGAAGATCCTTTGATCTTTTCTACGGGGTCTGACGCTCAGTGGAACGAAAACTCACGTTAAGG
GATTTTGGTCATGCATTCTAGGTGATTAGAAAAACTCATCGAGCATCAAATGAAACTGCAATTTATTCAT
ATCAGGATTATCAATACCATATTTTTGAAAAAGCCGTTTCTGTAATGAAGGAGAAAACTCACCGAGGCAG
TTCCATAGGATGGCAAGATCCTGGTATCGGTCTGCGATTCCGACTCGTCCAACATCAATACAACCTATTA
ATTTCCCCTCGTCAAAAATAAGGTTATCAAGTGAGAAATCACCATGAGTGACGACTGAATCCGGTGAGAA
TGGCAAAAGTTTATGCATTTCTTTCCAGACTTGTTCAACAGGCCAGCCATTACGCTCGTCATCAAAATCA
CTCGCATCAACCAAACCGTTATTCATTCGTGATTGCGCCTGAGCGAGTCGAAATACGCGATCGCTGTTAA
AAGGACAATTACAAACAGGAATCGAATGCAACCGGCGCAGGAACACTGCCAGCGCATCAACAATATTTTC
ACCTGAATCAGGATATTCTTCTAATACCTGGAATGCTGTTTTCCCTGGGATCGCAGTGGTGAGTAACCAT
GCATCATCAGGAGTACGGATAAAATGCTTGATGGTCGGAAGAGGCATAAATTCCGTCAGCCAGTTTAGTC
TGACCATCTCATCTGTAACATCATTGGCAACGCTACCTTTGCCATGTTTCAGAAACAACTCTGGCGCATC
GGGCTTCCCATACAATCGGTAGATTGTCGCACCTGATTGCCCGACATTATCGCGAGCCCATTTATACCCA
TATAAATCAGCATCCATGTTGGAATTTAATCGCGGCCTTGAGCAAGACGTTTCCCGTTGAATATGGCTCA
TAACAGAACTTATTATTTCCTTCCTCTTTTCTACAGTATTTAAAGATACCCCAAGAAGCTAATTATAACA
AGACGAACTCCAATTCACTGTTCCTTGCATTCTAAAACCTTAAATACCAGAAAACAGCTTTTTCAAAGTT
GTTTTCAAAGTTGGCGTATAACATAGTATCGACGGAGCCGATTTTGAAACCGCGGTGATCACAGGCAGCA
ACGCTCTGTCATCGTTACAATCAACATGCTACCCTCCGCGAGATCATCCGTGTTTCAAACCCGGCAGCTT
AGTTGCCGTTCTTCCGAATAGCATCGGTAACATGAGCAAAGTCTGCCGCCTTACAACGGCTCTCCCGCTG
ACGCCGTCCCGGACTGATGGGCTGCCTGTATCGAGTGGTGATTTTGTGCCGAGCTGCCGGTCGGGGAGCT
GTTGGCTGGCTGGTGGCAGGATATATTGTGGTGTAAACATAACGAATTGCTCTTCAATGAGGAGGATTGT
TAGTGTAGATAATTTAGAAGATATTATTGGCGGGCATGTATGGTTAGGTTCTATTTGTATTTTTGGGGGA
ATCTGGCATATTTTAACAAAACCTTTTGCATGGGCTCGTCGTGCTTTAGTATGGTCTGGAGAAGCTTACT
TATCTTATAGTTTAGGTGCTATTGCTGTTTTTGGTTTTATTGCTTGTTGTTTTGTTTGGTTCAATAATAC
TGCTTATCCGAGTGAGTTTTATGGTCCTACTGGTCCAGAAGCTTCTCAAGCTCAAGCTTTTACTTTTTTA
GTTAGAGATCAACGTCTTGGAGCTAATGTAGGTTCAGCTCAAGGGCCTACTGGATTAGGAAAATATATTA
TGCGTTCACCTACTGGAGAAATTATTTTTGGTGGAGAAACAATGCGTTTTTGGGATCTTCGTGCTCCATG
GTTAGAACCATTACGTGGACCAAACGGTTTAGATCTAAGTAAATTAAAAAAAGATATACAACCTTGGCAA
GAACGTCGATCTGCAGAATACATGACACATGCTCCATTAGGATCATTAAATTCTGTAGGTGGAGTAGCAA
CAGAAATTAATGCAGTAAATTATGTTTCTCCTAGAAGTTGGTTAGCAACATCTCATTTTGTTTTAGGTTT
CTTTTTCTTTGTAGGGCACTTATGGCATGCTGGTAGAGCACGTGCTGCTGCAGCTGGTTTTGAAAAAGGA
ATTGATCGTGATTTTGAACCAGTTCTTTCTATGACACCTCTTAATTAATTATTAACAAGTAAAAAAACAA
GTAAAAAAACAAATAAATTGTTTTTTTACTTGTTTTTTTACTTGTTTTTTTACTTAATAATTAACTTGAT
GATTTAACTATTTTTTTTTTAATTCAAAAAGGAGAGAGAGGGATTTGAACCCTCGATAATCTTAAAAACT
ATATCGGTTTTCAAGACCGACGCCATAAACCACTCGGCCATCTCTCCTATAGTAAACATTTTTAATCTAA
TAATTTTTTATTAAAAAATTATAAAAATTTGATCAAATTTTTTGTTTTTTTATCAACTATTTGAAATTAT
AAGTAATTTTTTGATAATTTTACAAAAACAGGATTTGATGGTAATATTTTCATATTTATTAAAAACTTGG
AGAATCACAACTATGACTATAGCTTTCCAATTTGCTGTGTTTGCACTAATTGCTATTTCATTTCTCCTAG
TAATTGGTGTTCCCGTAGTACTAGCTTCTCCTGAAGGTTGGTCAAGTAACAAAAATGTTGTTTTTTCAGG
TGCTTCTTTATGGATTGGACTAGTTTTTTTAGTAGGTATTCTTAATTCGTTTATATCTTAAAATTTTATA
GTAATCTAAAATTTATGAATTTAAACCTTCCTTGGTTTACATTATATTATAAATTCTAAATGCATTTGAA
ACAAGTGCTTTAGATAAAAAAAAATGTTTCCAAGGAGGTTTAATTAAAAAAAATATAAAAAATTCTATAA
ATAAATAAAAAAAAATATATATTATATATATAATAAGTATGTATAATTTATATACGCGGGTATAGTTTAA
TGGTAAAATTCCTCCTTGCCAAGGAGAAGATGCGGGTTCGATTCCCGCTACCCGCCAATTGAAGTAATTA
GCTTAGAAAAAACGCTAGCATGAAGAGCAATTCTGACAGGATATATTGGCGGGTAAACCTAAGAGAAAAG
AGCGTTTATTAGAATAATCGGATATTTAAAAGGGCGTGAAAAGGTTTATCCGTTCGTCCATTTGTATGTG
CATGCCAACCACAGGGTTCCCCTCGGGATCAAAGTACTTTGATCCAACCCCTCCGCTGCTATAGTGCAGT
CGGCTTCTGACGTTCAGTGCAGCCGTCATCTGAAAACGACATGTCGCACAAGTCCTAAGTTACGCGACAG
GCTGCCGCCCTGCCCTTTTCCTGGCGTTTTCTTGTCGCGTGTTTTAGTCGCATAAAGTAGAATACTTGCG
ACTAGAACCGGAGACATTACGCCATGAACAAGAGCGCCGCCGCTGGCCTGCTGGGCTATGCCCGCGTCAG
CACCGACGACCAGGACTTGACCAACCAACGGGCCGAACTGCACGCGGCCGGCTGCACCAAGCTGTTTTCC
GAGAAGATCACCGGCACCAGGCGCGACCGCCCGGAGCTGGCCAGGATGCTTGACCACCTACGCCCTGGCG
ACGTTGTGACAGTGACCAGGCTAGACCGCCTGGCCCGCAGCACCCGCGACCTACTGGACATTGCCGAGCG
CATCCAGGAGGCCGGCGCGGGCCTGCGTAGCCTGGCAGAGCCGTGGGCCGACACCACCACGCCGGCCGGC
CGCATGGTGTTGACCGTGTTCGCCGGCATTGCCGAGTTCGAGCGTTCCCTAATCATCGACCGCACCCGGA
GCGGGCGCGAGGCCGCCAAGGCCCGAGGCGTGAAGTTTGGCCCCCGCCCTACCCTCACCCCGGCACAGAT
CGCGCACGCCCGCGAGCTGATCGACCAGGAAGGCCGCACCGTGAAAGAGGCGGCTGCACTGCTTGGCGTG
CATCGCTCGACCCTGTACCGCGCACTTGAGCGCAGCGAGGAAGTGACGCCCACCGAGGCCAGGCGGCGCG
GTGCCTTCCGTGAGGACGCATTGACCGAGGCCGACGCCCTGGCGGCCGCCGAGAATGAACGCCAAGAGGA
ACAAGCATGAAACCGCACCAGGACGGCCAGGACGAACCGTTTTTCATTACCGAAGAGATCGAGGCGGAGA
TGATCGCGGCCGGGTACGTGTTCGAGCCGCCCGCGCACCTCTCAACCGTGCGGCTGCATGAAATCCTGGC
CGGTTTGTCTGATGCCAAGCTGGCGGCCTGGCCGGCCAGCTTGGCCGCTGAAGAAACCGAGCGCCGCCGT
CTAAAAAGGTGATGTGTATTTGAGTAAAACAGCTTGCGTCATGCGGTCGCTGCGTATATGATGCGATGAG
TAAATAAACAAATACGCAAGGGGAACGCATGAAGGTTATCGCTGTACTTAACCAGAAAGGCGGGTCAGGC
AAGACGACCATCGCAACCCATCTAGCCCGCGCCCTGCAACTCGCCGGGGCCGATGTTCTGTTAGTCGATT
CCGATCCCCAGGGCAGTGCCCGCGATTGGGCGGCCGTGCGGGAAGATCAACCGCTAACCGTTGTCGGCAT
CGACCGCCCGACGATTGACCGCGACGTGAAGGCCATCGGCCGGCGCGACTTCGTAGTGATCGACGGAGCG
CCCCAGGCGGCGGACTTGGCTGTGTCCGCGATCAAGGCAGCCGACTTCGTGCTGATTCCGGTGCAGCCAA
GCCCTTACGACATATGGGCCACCGCCGACCTGGTGGAGCTGGTTAAGCAGCGCATTGAGGTCACGGATGG
AAGGCTACAAGCGGCCTTTGTCGTGTCGCGGGCGATCAAAGGCACGCGCATCGGCGGTGAGGTTGCCGAG
GCGCTGGCCGGGTACGAGCTGCCCATTCTTGAGTCCCGTATCACGCAGCGCGTGAGCTACCCAGGCACTG
CCGCCGCCGGCACAACCGTTCTTGAATCAGAACCCGAGGGCGACGCTGCCCGCGAGGTCCAGGCGCTGGC
CGCTGAAATTAAATCAAAACTCATTTGAGTTAATGAGGTAAAGAGAAAATGAGCAAAAGCACAAACACGC
TAAGTGCCGGCCGTCCGAGCGCACGCAGCAGCAAGGCTGCAACGTTGGCCAGCCTGGCAGACACGCCAGC
CATGAAGCGGGTCAACTTTCAGTTGCCGGCGGAGGATCACACCAAGCTGAAGATGTACGCGGTACGCCAA
GGCAAGACCATTACCGAGCTGCTATCTGAATACATCGCGCAGCTACCAGAGTAAATGAGCAAATGAATAA
ATGAGTAGATGAATTTTAGCGGCTAAAGGAGGCGGCATGGAAAATCAAGAACAACCAGGCACCGACGCCG
TGGAATGCCCCATGTGTGGAGGAACGGGCGGTTGGCCAGGCGTAAGCGGCTGGGTTGCCTGCCGGCCCTG
CAATGGCACTGGAACCCCCAAGCCCGAGGAATCGGCGTGAGCGGTCGCAAACCATCCGGCCCGGTACAAA
TCGGCGCGGCGCTGGGTGATGACCTGGTGGAGAAGTTGAAGGCCGCGCAGGCCGCCCAGCGGCAACGCAT
CGAGGCAGAAGCACGCCCCGGTGAATCGTGGCAAGCGGCCGCTGATCGAATCCGCAAAGAATCCCGGCAA
CCGCCGGCAGCCGGTGCGCCGTCGATTAGGAAGCCGCCCAAGGGCGACGAGCAACCAGATTTTTTCGTTC
CGATGCTCTATGACGTGGGCACCCGCGATAGTCGCAGCATCATGGACGTGGCCGTTTTCCGTCTGTCGAA
GCGTGACCGACGAGCTGGCGAGGTGATCCGCTACGAGCTTCCAGACGGGCACGTAGAGGTTTCCGCAGGG
CCGGCCGGCATGGCCAGTGTGTGGGATTACGACCTGGTACTGATGGCGGTTTCCCATCTAACCGAATCCA
TGAACCGATACCGGGAAGGGAAGGGAGACAAGCCCGGCCGCGTGTTCCGTCCACACGTTGCGGACGTACT
CAAGTTCTGCCGGCGAGCCGATGGCGGAAAGCAGAAAGACGACCTGGTAGAAACCTGCATTCGGTTAAAC
ACCACGCACGTTGCCATGCAGCGTACGAAGAAGGCCAAGAACGGCCGCCTGGTGACGGTATCCGAGGGTG
AAGCCTTGATTAGCCGCTACAAGATCGTAAAGAGCGAAACCGGGCGGCCGGAGTACATCGAGATCGAGCT
AGCTGATTGGATGTACCGCGAGATCACAGAAGGCAAGAACCCGGACGTGCTGACGGTTCACCCCGATTAC
TTTTTGATCGATCCCGGCATCGGCCGTTTTCTCTACCGCCTGGCACGCCGCGCCGCAGGCAAGGCAGAAG
CCAGATGGTTGTTCAAGACGATCTACGAACGCAGTGGCAGCGCCGGAGAGTTCAAGAAGTTCTGTTTCAC
CGTGCGCAAGCTGATCGGGTCAAATGACCTGCCGGAGTACGATTTGAAGGAGGAGGCGGGGCAGGCTGGC
CCGATCCTAGTCATGCGCTACCGCAACCTGATCGAGGGCGAAGCATCCGCCGGTTCCTAATGTACGGAGC
AGATGCTAGGGCAAATTGCCCTAGCAGGGGAAAAAGGTCGAAAAGGACTCTTTCCTGTGGATAGCACGTA
CATTGGGAACCCAAAGCCGTACATTGGGAACCGGAACCCGTACATTGGGAACCCAAAGCCGTACATTGGG
AACCGGTCACACATGTAAGTGACTGATATAAAAGAGAAAAAAGGCGATTTTTCCGCCTAAAACTCTTTAA
AACTTATTAAAACTCTTAAAACCCGCCTGGCCTGTGCATAACTGTCTGGCCAGCGCACAGCCGAAGTGCT
GCAAAAAGCGCCTACCCTTCGGTCGCTGCGCTCCCTACGCCCCGCCGCTTCGCGTCGGCCTATCGCGGCC
GCTGGCCGCTCAAAAATGGCTGGCCTACGG
